Addgene plasmid #41081: FUW-TetO-Nr5a1
Depositing lab: Rudolf Jaenisch. Depositing organization: Whitehead Institute for Biomedical Research. Publication: Direct Reprogramming of Fibroblasts into Embryonic Sertoli-like Cells by Defined Factors. Buganim Y, Itskovich E, Hu YC, Cheng AW, Ganz K, Sarkar S, Fu D, Welstead GG, Page DC, Jaenisch R. Cell Stem Cell. 2012 Sep 7;11(3):373-86. 10.1016/j.stem.2012.07.019 PubMed 22958931.
Backbone
  Vector backbone: FUW-TetO
  Backbone size w/o insert (bp): 8339
  Total vector size (bp): 9839
  Vector type: Mammalian Expression, Lentiviral
Growth in bacteria
  Bacterial resistance: Ampicillin, 100 μg/mL
  Growth temperature: 37°C
  Growth strain: Stbl3
  Copy number: High Copy
Gene/Insert
  Gene/Insert name: Nr5a1 (alt name: Sf1)
  Species: M. musculus (mouse)
  Insert size (bp): 1500
  Entrez Gene: Nr5a1 (a.k.a. Ad4BP, ELP, ELP-3, Ftz-F1, Ftzf1, SF-1, SF1, STF-1)
  Promoter: TetO + minimal CMV
  Cloning method: Restriction Enzyme; 5′ cloning site EcoRI (not destroyed); 3′ cloning site EcoRI (not destroyed)
  Sequencing primers: 5′ CGC CTG GAG ACG CCA TCC ACG CTG; 3′ AGA ATA CCA GTC AAT CTT TCA C
Terms and licenses: Academic/Nonprofit Terms; Industry Terms: Not Available to Industry
How to cite: FUW-TetO-Nr5a1 was a gift from Rudolf Jaenisch (Addgene plasmid # 41081 ; http://n2t.net/addgene:41081 ; RRID:Addgene_41081)
