[The description below was written by a language model from this plasmid's Addgene catalogue record and the feature table of its GenBank file.]
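Description:
FUW-TetO-Nr5a1 is an HIV-1-based lentiviral transfer plasmid for doxycycline-inducible expression of mouse Nr5a1 (also called Sf1 or steroidogenic factor 1) in mammalian cells. It is built on the FUW-TetO backbone, is roughly 9.8–9.9 kb in total, and is propagated in E. coli through a high-copy ColE1/pUC-type origin with ampicillin selection. The recorded host is a recombination-deficient strain, as is usual for plasmids carrying repeated LTR sequences. The backbone also carries an f1 origin and an SV40 promoter/origin plus EM7 promoter driving a bleomycin/Zeocin resistance gene. This cassette lies outside the LTR-flanked region, so it is not carried into the packaged viral genome.

Viral genomic RNA is transcribed from a CMV enhancer/promoter fused to a truncated 5' LTR, followed by the Psi packaging signal, the Rev response element for nuclear export, and the cPPT/CTS that aids nuclear import of the reverse-transcribed genome. The expression cassette consists of an array of tet operators (six are annotated) upstream of a minimal CMV promoter. This promoter is essentially silent until a tetracycline-controlled transactivator, supplied separately, binds it. The approximately 1.5 kb Nr5a1 insert was cloned into an EcoRI site downstream of this promoter. The insert itself is not annotated in the feature table, but it fits the unannotated gap before the WPRE, which enhances transcript stability and expression. A second truncated LTR and a bGH polyadenylation signal close the unit. No tag or reporter is recorded. The associated publication used defined factors to directly reprogram fibroblasts into embryonic Sertoli-like cells, which is consistent with this vector delivering one such factor.
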