LOCUS       Exported 9886 bp ds-DNA circular SYN 27-MAY-2022
DEFINITION  synthetic circular DNA
ACCESSION   .
VERSION     .
KEYWORDS    FUW-TetO-Nr5a1
SOURCE      synthetic DNA construct
  ORGANISM  synthetic DNA construct
REFERENCE   1 (bases 1 to 9886)
  AUTHORS   Buganim Y, Itskovich E, Hu YC, Cheng AW, Ganz K, Sarkar S, Fu D,
            Welstead GG, Page DC, Jaenisch R
  TITLE     Direct Reprogramming of Fibroblasts into Embryonic Sertoli-like
            Cells by Defined Factors.
  JOURNAL   Cell Stem Cell. 2012 Sep 7;11(3):373-86.
  PUBMED    22958931
REFERENCE   2 (bases 1 to 9886)
  AUTHORS   .
  TITLE     Direct Submission
  JOURNAL   Exported May 27, 2022 from SnapGene Server 1.1.58
            http://www.snapgene.com
FEATURES             Location/Qualifiers
     source          1..9886
                     /organism="synthetic DNA construct"
                     /mol_type="other DNA"
     enhancer        172..551
                     /label=CMV enhancer
                     /note="human cytomegalovirus immediate early enhancer"
     promoter        553..751
                     /label=CMV promoter
                     /note="human cytomegalovirus (CMV) immediate early
                     promoter"
     primer_bind     706..726
                     /label=CMV-F
                     /note="Human CMV immediate early promoter, forward primer"
     LTR             769..949
                     /label=5' LTR (truncated)
                     /note="truncated 5' long terminal repeat (LTR) from HIV-1"
     misc_feature    996..1121
                     /label=HIV-1 Psi
                     /note="packaging signal of human immunodeficiency virus
                     type 1"
     misc_feature    1614..1847
                     /label=RRE
                     /note="The Rev response element (RRE) of HIV-1 allows for
                     Rev-dependent mRNA export from the nucleus to the
                     cytoplasm."
     CDS             2032..2076
                     /codon_start=1
                     /product="antigenic peptide corresponding to amino acids
                     655 to 669 of the HIV envelope protein gp41 (Lutje Hulsik
                     et al., 2013)"
                     /label=gp41 peptide
                     /note="recognized by the 2H10 single-chain llama nanobody"
                     /translation="KNEQELLELDKWASL"
     misc_feature    2374..2491
                     /label=cPPT/CTS
                     /note="central polypurine tract and central termination
                     sequence of HIV-1"
     protein_bind    2548..2566
                     /gene="tetO"
                     /label=tet operator
                     /bound_moiety="tetracycline repressor TetR"
                     /note="bacterial operator O2 for the tetR and tetA genes"
     protein_bind    2590..2608
                     /gene="tetO"
                     /label=tet operator
                     /bound_moiety="tetracycline repressor TetR"
                     /note="bacterial operator O2 for the tetR and tetA genes"
     protein_bind    2632..2650
                     /gene="tetO"
                     /label=tet operator
                     /bound_moiety="tetracycline repressor TetR"
                     /note="bacterial operator O2 for the tetR and tetA genes"
     protein_bind    2674..2692
                     /gene="tetO"
                     /label=tet operator
                     /bound_moiety="tetracycline repressor TetR"
                     /note="bacterial operator O2 for the tetR and tetA genes"
     protein_bind    2716..2734
                     /gene="tetO"
                     /label=tet operator
                     /bound_moiety="tetracycline repressor TetR"
                     /note="bacterial operator O2 for the tetR and tetA genes"
     protein_bind    2758..2776
                     /gene="tetO"
                     /label=tet operator
                     /bound_moiety="tetracycline repressor TetR"
                     /note="bacterial operator O2 for the tetR and tetA genes"
     promoter        2809..2847
                     /label=minimal CMV promoter
                     /note="human cytomegalovirus (CMV) immediate early
                     promoter"
     primer_bind     2844..2868
                     /label=LNCX
                     /note="Human CMV promoter, forward primer"
     misc_feature    4512..5100
                     /label=WPRE
                     /note="woodchuck hepatitis virus posttranscriptional
                     regulatory element"
     primer_bind     complement(4565..4585)
                     /label=WPRE-R
                     /note="WPRE, reverse primer"
     CDS             complement(4983..4994)
                     /codon_start=1
                     /product="Factor Xa recognition and cleavage site"
                     /label=Factor Xa site
                     /translation="IEGR"
     primer_bind     complement(5103..5119)
                     /label=KS primer
                     /note="common sequencing primer, one of multiple similar
                     variants"
     primer_bind     complement(5104..5120)
                     /label=pBluescriptKS
                     /note="For pBluescript vector"
     LTR             5625..5805
                     /label=5' LTR (truncated)
                     /note="truncated 5' long terminal repeat (LTR) from HIV-1"
     primer_bind     complement(5831..5848)
                     /label=BGH-rev
                     /note="Bovine growth hormone terminator, reverse primer.
                     Also called BGH reverse"
     polyA_signal    5837..6061
                     /label=bGH poly(A) signal
                     /note="bovine growth hormone polyadenylation signal"
     rep_origin      6107..6535
                     /direction=RIGHT
                     /label=f1 ori
                     /note="f1 bacteriophage origin of replication; arrow
                     indicates direction of (+) strand synthesis"
     primer_bind     complement(6194..6213)
                     /label=F1ori-R
                     /note="F1 origin, reverse primer"
     primer_bind     6404..6425
                     /label=F1ori-F
                     /note="F1 origin, forward primer"
     primer_bind     complement(6544..6564)
                     /label=pBABE 3'
                     /note="SV40 enhancer, reverse primer for pBABE vectors"
     promoter        6549..6878
                     /label=SV40 promoter
                     /note="SV40 enhancer and early promoter"
     rep_origin      6729..6864
                     /label=SV40 ori
                     /note="SV40 origin of replication"
     primer_bind     6791..6810
                     /label=SV40pro-F
                     /note="SV40 promoter/origin, forward primer"
     promoter        6926..6973
                     /label=EM7 promoter
                     /note="synthetic bacterial promoter "
     CDS             6992..7366
                     /codon_start=1
                     /gene="Sh ble from Streptoalloteichus hindustanus"
                     /product="antibiotic-binding protein"
                     /label=BleoR
                     /note="confers resistance to bleomycin, phleomycin, and
                     Zeocin(TM)"
                     /translation="MAKLTSAVPVLTARDVAGAVEFWTDRLGFSRDFVEDDFAGVVRDD
                     VTLFISAVQDQVVPDNTLAWVWVRGLDELYAEWSEVVSTNFRDASGPAMTEIGEQPWGR
                     EFALRDPAGNCVHFVAEEQD"
     polyA_signal    7496..7617
                     /label=SV40 poly(A) signal
                     /note="SV40 polyadenylation signal"
     primer_bind     complement(7533..7552)
                     /label=SV40pA-R
                     /note="SV40 polyA, reverse primer"
     primer_bind     7587..7606
                     /label=EBV-rev
                     /note="SV40 polyA terminator, reverse primer"
     primer_bind     complement(7666..7682)
                     /label=M13 rev
                     /note="common sequencing primer, one of multiple similar
                     variants"
     primer_bind     complement(7666..7682)
                     /label=M13 Reverse
                     /note="In lacZ gene. Also called M13-rev"
     primer_bind     complement(7679..7701)
                     /label=M13/pUC Reverse
                     /note="In lacZ gene"
     protein_bind    7690..7706
                     /label=lac operator
                     /bound_moiety="lac repressor encoded by lacI"
                     /note="The lac repressor binds to the lac operator to
                     inhibit transcription in E. coli. This inhibition can be
                     relieved by adding lactose or
                     isopropyl-beta-D-thiogalactopyranoside (IPTG)."
     promoter        complement(7714..7744)
                     /label=lac promoter
                     /note="promoter for the E. coli lac operon"
     protein_bind    7759..7780
                     /label=CAP binding site
                     /bound_moiety="E. coli catabolite activator protein"
                     /note="CAP binding activates transcription in the presence
                     of cAMP."
     primer_bind     complement(7897..7914)
                     /label=L4440
                     /note="L4440 vector, forward primer"
     rep_origin      complement(8068..8656)
                     /direction=LEFT
                     /label=ori
                     /note="high-copy-number ColE1/pMB1/pBR322/pUC origin of
                     replication"
     primer_bind     complement(8148..8167)
                     /label=pBR322ori-F
                     /note="pBR322 origin, forward primer"
     CDS             complement(8827..9687)
                     /codon_start=1
                     /gene="bla"
                     /product="beta-lactamase"
                     /label=AmpR
                     /note="confers resistance to ampicillin, carbenicillin, and
                     related antibiotics"
                     /translation="MSIQHFRVALIPFFAAFCLPVFAHPETLVKVKDAEDQLGARVGYI
                     ELDLNSGKILESFRPEERFPMMSTFKVLLCGAVLSRIDAGQEQLGRRIHYSQNDLVEYS
                     PVTEKHLTDGMTVRELCSAAITMSDNTAANLLLTTIGGPKELTAFLHNMGDHVTRLDRW
                     EPELNEAIPNDERDTTMPVAMATTLRKLLTGELLTLASRQQLIDWMEADKVAGPLLRSA
                     LPAGWFIADKSGAGERGSRGIIAALGPDGKPSRIVVIYTTGSQATMDERNRQIAEIGAS
                     LIKHW"
     primer_bind     9450..9469
                     /label=Amp-R
                     /note="Ampicillin resistance gene, reverse primer"
     promoter        complement(9688..9792)
                     /gene="bla"
                     /label=AmpR promoter
     primer_bind     complement(9867..9886)
                     /label=pRS-marker
                     /note="pRS vectors, use to sequence yeast selectable
                     marker"
ORIGIN
        1 catagttaag ccagtatctg ctccctgctt gtgtgttgga ggtcgctgag tagtgcgcga
       61 gcaaaattta agctacaaca aggcaaggct tgaccgacaa ttgcatgaag aatctgctta
      121 gggttaggcg ttttgcgctg cttcgcgatg tacgggccag atatacgcgt tgacattgat
      181 tattgactag ttattaatag taatcaatta cggggtcatt agttcatagc ccatatatgg
      241 agttccgcgt tacataactt acggtaaatg gcccgcctgg ctgaccgccc aacgaccccc
      301 gcccattgac gtcaataatg acgtatgttc ccatagtaac gccaataggg actttccatt
      361 gacgtcaatg ggtggagtat ttacggtaaa ctgcccactt ggcagtacat caagtgtatc
      421 atatgccaag tacgccccct attgacgtca atgacggtaa atggcccgcc tggcattatg
      481 cccagtacat gaccttatgg gactttccta cttggcagta catctacgta ttagtcatcg
      541 ctattaccat ggtgatgcgg ttttggcagt acatcaatgg gcgtggatag cggtttgact
      601 cacggggatt tccaagtctc caccccattg acgtcaatgg gagtttgttt tggcaccaaa
      661 atcaacggga ctttccaaaa tgtcgtaaca actccgcccc attgacgcaa atgggcggta
      721 ggcgtgtacg gtgggaggtc tatataagca gcgcgttttg cctgtactgg gtctctctgg
      781 ttagaccaga tctgagcctg ggagctctct ggctaactag ggaacccact gcttaagcct
      841 caataaagct tgccttgagt gcttcaagta gtgtgtgccc gtctgttgtg tgactctggt
      901 aactagagat ccctcagacc cttttagtca gtgtggaaaa tctctagcag tggcgcccga
      961 acagggactt gaaagcgaaa gggaaaccag aggagctctc tcgacgcagg actcggcttg
     1021 ctgaagcgcg cacggcaaga ggcgaggggc ggcgactggt gagtacgcca aaaattttga
     1081 ctagcggagg ctagaaggag agagatgggt gcgagagcgt cagtattaag cgggggagaa
     1141 ttagatcgcg atgggaaaaa attcggttaa ggccaggggg aaagaaaaaa tataaattaa
     1201 aacatatagt atgggcaagc agggagctag aacgattcgc agttaatcct ggcctgttag
     1261 aaacatcaga aggctgtaga caaatactgg gacagctaca accatccctt cagacaggat
     1321 cagaagaact tagatcatta tataatacag tagcaaccct ctattgtgtg catcaaagga
     1381 tagagataaa agacaccaag gaagctttag acaagataga ggaagagcaa aacaaaagta
     1441 agaccaccgc acagcaagcg gccgctgatc ttcagacctg gaggaggaga tatgagggac
     1501 aattggagaa gtgaattata taaatataaa gtagtaaaaa ttgaaccatt aggagtagca
     1561 cccaccaagg caaagagaag agtggtgcag agagaaaaaa gagcagtggg aataggagct
     1621 ttgttccttg ggttcttggg agcagcagga agcactatgg gcgcagcgtc aatgacgctg
     1681 acggtacagg ccagacaatt attgtctggt atagtgcagc agcagaacaa tttgctgagg
     1741 gctattgagg cgcaacagca tctgttgcaa ctcacagtct ggggcatcaa gcagctccag
     1801 gcaagaatcc tggctgtgga aagataccta aaggatcaac agctcctggg gatttggggt
     1861 tgctctggaa aactcatttg caccactgct gtgccttgga atgctagttg gagtaataaa
     1921 tctctggaac agatttggaa tcacacgacc tggatggagt gggacagaga aattaacaat
     1981 tacacaagct taatacactc cttaattgaa gaatcgcaaa accagcaaga aaagaatgaa
     2041 caagaattat tggaattaga taaatgggca agtttgtgga attggtttaa cataacaaat
     2101 tggctgtggt atataaaatt attcataatg atagtaggag gcttggtagg tttaagaata
     2161 gtttttgctg tactttctat agtgaataga gttaggcagg gatattcacc attatcgttt
     2221 cagacccacc tcccaacccc gaggggaccc gacaggcccg aaggaataga agaagaaggt
     2281 ggagagagag acagagacag atccattcga ttagtgaacg gatcggcact gcgtgcgcca
     2341 attctgcaga caaatggcag tattcatcca caattttaaa agaaaagggg ggattggggg
     2401 gtacagtgca ggggaaagaa tagtagacat aatagcaaca gacatacaaa ctaaagaatt
     2461 acaaaaacaa attacaaaaa ttcaaaattt tcgggtttat tacagggaca gcagagatcc
     2521 agtttggtta gatctcgagt ttaccactcc ctatcagtga tagagaaaag tgaaagtcga
     2581 gtttaccact ccctatcagt gatagagaaa agtgaaagtc gagtttacca ctccctatca
     2641 gtgatagaga aaagtgaaag tcgagtttac cactccctat cagtgataga gaaaagtgaa
     2701 agtcgagttt accactccct atcagtgata gagaaaagtg aaagtcgagt ttaccactcc
     2761 ctatcagtga tagagaaaag tgaaagtcga gctcggtacc cgggtcgagg taggcgtgta
     2821 cggtgggagg cctatataag cagagctcgt ttagtgaacc gtcagatcgc ctggagacgc
     2881 catccacgct gttttgacct ccatagaaga caccgggacc gatccagcct ccgcggcccc
     2941 gaattcgccc tttccagtgt ccacccttat ccggctgaga attctccttc cgttcagcgg
     3001 acgccgcggg catggactat tcgtacgacg aggacctgga cgagctgtgt ccagtgtgtg
     3061 gtgacaaggt gtcgggctac cactacgggc tgctcacgtg cgagagctgc aagggcttct
     3121 tcaagcgcac agtccagaac aacaagcatt acacgtgcac cgagagtcag agctgcaaaa
     3181 tcgacaagac gcagcgtaag cgctgtccct tctgccgctt ccagaagtgc ctgacggtgg
     3241 gcatgcgcct ggaagctgtg cgtgctgatc gaatgcgggg tggccggaac aagtttgggc
     3301 ccatgtacaa gagagaccgg gccttgaagc agcagaagaa agcacagatt cgggccaatg
     3361 gcttcaagct ggagaccgga ccaccgatgg gggtgccccc gccaccccct cccccaccgg
     3421 actacatgtt accccctagc ctgcacgcac cggagcccaa ggccctggtc tctggcccac
     3481 ccagtgggcc gctgggtgac tttggagccc catctctacc catggctgtg cctggtcccc
     3541 acggacctct ggctggctac ctctatcctg ccttctctaa ccgcaccatc aagtctgagt
     3601 atccagagcc ctatgccagc cccccacaac agccagggcc accctacagc tatccagagc
     3661 ccttctcagg agggcccaat gtaccagagc tcatattgca gctgctgcaa ctagagccag
     3721 aggaggacca ggtgcgcgct cgcatcgtgg gctgtctgca ggagccagcc aaaagccgct
     3781 ctgaccagcc agcgcccttc agcctcctct gcagaatggc cgaccagacc tttatctcca
     3841 ttgtcgactg ggcacgaagg tgcatggtct ttaaggagct ggaggtggct gaccagatga
     3901 cactgctgca gaactgttgg agcgagctgc tggtgttgga ccacatctac cgccaggtcc
     3961 agtacggcaa ggaagacagc atcctgctgg ttactggaca ggaggtggag ctgagcacag
     4021 tggctgtgca ggctggctcc ctgctgcaca gcctggtgct gcgggcccaa gagttagtgc
     4081 tccagttgca tgcactgcag ctggaccgcc aggagttcgt ctgtctcaag ttcctcatcc
     4141 tcttcagcct cgatgtgaaa ttcctgaaca accacagcct cgtaaaggac gcccaggaaa
     4201 aggccaacgc tgccctgttg gattacacct tgtgtcacta cccacactgc ggggacaaat
     4261 tccagcagtt gctattgtgc ctggtggagg tgcgggccct gagcatgcag gccaaggagt
     4321 acctgtacca caagcatttg ggcaacgaga tgccccgcaa caaccttctc attgagatgc
     4381 tgcaggccaa gcagacttga gcctgggtgc caggcagcgg gcaataggca gggatgccac
     4441 tgcctccaaa agactccttg cattaggtga tccaggagcc caagggcgaa ttcgatatca
     4501 agcttatcga taatcaacct ctggattaca aaatttgtga aagattgact ggtattctta
     4561 actatgttgc tccttttacg ctatgtggat acgctgcttt aatgcctttg tatcatgcta
     4621 ttgcttcccg tatggctttc attttctcct ccttgtataa atcctggttg ctgtctcttt
     4681 atgaggagtt gtggcccgtt gtcaggcaac gtggcgtggt gtgcactgtg tttgctgacg
     4741 caacccccac tggttggggc attgccacca cctgtcagct cctttccggg actttcgctt
     4801 tccccctccc tattgccacg gcggaactca tcgccgcctg ccttgcccgc tgctggacag
     4861 gggctcggct gttgggcact gacaattccg tggtgttgtc ggggaaatca tcgtcctttc
     4921 cttggctgct cgcctgtgtt gccacctgga ttctgcgcgg gacgtccttc tgctacgtcc
     4981 cttcggccct caatccagcg gaccttcctt cccgcggcct gctgccggct ctgcggcctc
     5041 ttccgcgtct tcgccttcgc cctcagacga gtcggatctc cctttgggcc gcctccccgc
     5101 atcgataccg tcgacctcga gacctagaaa aacatggagc aatcacaagt agcaatacag
     5161 cagctaccaa tgctgattgt gcctggctag aagcacaaga ggaggaggag gtgggttttc
     5221 cagtcacacc tcaggtacct ttaagaccaa tgacttacaa ggcagctgta gatcttagcc
     5281 actttttaaa agaaaagggg ggactggaag ggctaattca ctcccaacga agacaagata
     5341 tccttgatct gtggatctac cacacacaag gctacttccc tgattggcag aactacacac
     5401 cagggccagg gatcagatat ccactgacct ttggatggtg ctacaagcta gtaccagttg
     5461 agcaagagaa ggtagaagaa gccaatgaag gagagaacac ccgcttgtta caccctgtga
     5521 gcctgcatgg gatggatgac ccggagagag aagtattaga gtggaggttt gacagccgcc
     5581 tagcatttca tcacatggcc cgagagctgc atccggactg tactgggtct ctctggttag
     5641 accagatctg agcctgggag ctctctggct aactagggaa cccactgctt aagcctcaat
     5701 aaagcttgcc ttgagtgctt caagtagtgt gtgcccgtct gttgtgtgac tctggtaact
     5761 agagatccct cagacccttt tagtcagtgt ggaaaatctc tagcagggcc cgtttaaacc
     5821 cgctgatcag cctcgactgt gccttctagt tgccagccat ctgttgtttg cccctccccc
     5881 gtgccttcct tgaccctgga aggtgccact cccactgtcc tttcctaata aaatgaggaa
     5941 attgcatcgc attgtctgag taggtgtcat tctattctgg ggggtggggt ggggcaggac
     6001 agcaaggggg aggattggga agacaatagc aggcatgctg gggatgcggt gggctctatg
     6061 gcttctgagg cggaaagaac cagctggggc tctagggggt atccccnnnn nnnnnnnnnn
     6121 nnnnnnnnnn nnnnnnnnnn nnnnnnnnnn nnnnnnnnnn nnnnnnnnnn nnnnnnnnnn
     6181 nnnnnnnnnn nnnnnnnnnn nnnnnnnnnn nnnnnnnnnn nnnnnnnnnn cnnnnnnnnn
     6241 nnnnnnnnnn nnnnnnnnnn nnnnnnnnnn nnnnnnnnnn nnnnnnnnnn nnnnnnnnnn
     6301 nnnnnnnnnn nnnnnnnnnn nnannnnnnn nnnnnnnnnn nnnnnnnnnn nnnnnnnnnn
     6361 nnnnnnnnnn nncctttgac gttggagtcc acgttcttta atagtggact cttgttccaa
     6421 actggaacaa cactcaaccc tatctcggtc tattcttttg atttataagg gattttgccg
     6481 atttcggcct attggttaaa aaatgagctg atttaacaaa aatttaacgc gaattaattc
     6541 tgtggaatgt gtgtcagtta gggtgtggaa agtccccagg ctccccagca ggcagaagta
     6601 tgcaaagcat gcatctcaat tagtcagcaa ccaggtgtgg aaagtcccca ggctccccag
     6661 caggcagaag tatgcaaagc atgcatctca attagtcagc aaccatagtc ccgcccctaa
     6721 ctccgcccat cccgccccta actccgccca gttccgccca ttctccgccc catggctgac
     6781 taattttttt tatttatgca gaggccgagg ccgcctctgc ctctgagcta ttccagaagt
     6841 agtgaggagg cttttttgga ggcctaggct tttgcaaaaa gctcccggga gcttgtatat
     6901 ccattttcgg atctgatcag cacgtgttga caattaatca tcggcatagt atatcggcat
     6961 agtataatac gacaaggtga ggaactaaac catggccaag ttgaccagtg ccgttccggt
     7021 gctcaccgcg cgcgacgtcg ccggagcggt cgagttctgg accgaccggc tcgggttctc
     7081 ccgggacttc gtggaggacg acttcgccgg tgtggtccgg gacgacgtga ccctgttcat
     7141 cagcgcggtc caggaccagg tggtgccgga caacaccctg gcctgggtgt gggtgcgcgg
     7201 cctggacgag ctgtacgccg agtggtcgga ggtcgtgtcc acgaacttcc gggacgcctc
     7261 cgggccggcc atgaccgaga tcggcgagca gccgtggggg cgggagttcg ccctgcgcga
     7321 cccggccggc aactgcgtgc acttcgtggc cgaggagcag gactgacacg tgctacgaga
     7381 tttcgattcc accgccgcct tctatgaaag gttgggcttc ggaatcgttt tccgggacgc
     7441 cggctggatg atcctccagc gcggggatct catgctggag ttcttcgccc accccaactt
     7501 gtttattgca gcttataatg gttacaaata aagcaatagc atcacaaatt tcacaaataa
     7561 agcatttttt tcactgcatt ctagttgtgg tttgtccaaa ctcatcaatg tatcttatca
     7621 tgtctgtata ccgtcgacct ctagctagag cttggcgtaa tcatggtcat agctgtttcc
     7681 tgtgtgaaat tgttatccgc tcacaattcc acacaacata cgagccggaa gcataaagtg
     7741 taaagcctgg ggtgcctaat gagtgagcta actcacatta attgcgttgc gctcactgcc
     7801 cgctttccag tcgggaaacc tgtcgtgcca gctgcattaa tgaatcggcc aacgcgcggg
     7861 gagaggcggt ttgcgtattg ggcgctcttc cgcttcctcg ctcactgact cgctgcgctc
     7921 ggtcgttcgg ctgcggcgag cggtatcagc tcactcaaag gcggtaatac ggttatccac
     7981 agaatcaggg gataacgcag gaaagaacat gtgagcaaaa ggccagcaaa aggccaggaa
     8041 ccgtaaaaag gccgcgttgc tggcgttttt ccataggctc cgcccccctg acgagcatca
     8101 caaaaatcga cgctcaagtc agaggtggcg aaacccgaca ggactataaa gataccaggc
     8161 gtttccccct ggaagctccc tcgtgcgctc tcctgttccg accctgccgc ttaccggata
     8221 cctgtccgcc tttctccctt cgggaagcgt ggcgctttct catagctcac gctgtaggta
     8281 tctcagttcg gtgtaggtcg ttcgctccaa gctgggctgt gtgcacgaac cccccgttca
     8341 gcccgaccgc tgcgccttat ccggtaacta tcgtcttgag tccaacccgg taagacacga
     8401 cttatcgcca ctggcagcag ccactggtaa caggattagc agagcgaggt atgtaggcgg
     8461 tgctacagag ttcttgaagt ggtggcctaa ctacggctac actagaagaa cagtatttgg
     8521 tatctgcgct ctgctgaagc cagttacctt cggaaaaaga gttggtagct cttgatccgg
     8581 caaacaaacc accgctggta gcggtggttt ttttgtttgc aagcagcaga ttacgcgcag
     8641 aaaaaaagga tctcaagaag atcctttgat cttttctacg gggtctgacg ctcagtggaa
     8701 cgaaaactca cgttaaggga ttttggtcat gagattatca aaaaggatct tcacctagat
     8761 ccttttaaat taaaaatgaa gttttaaatc aatctaaagt atatatgagt aaacttggtc
     8821 tgacagttac caatgcttaa tcagtgaggc acctatctca gcgatctgtc tatttcgttc
     8881 atccatagtt gcctgactcc ccgtcgtgta gataactacg atacgggagg gcttaccatc
     8941 tggccccagt gctgcaatga taccgcgaga cccacgctca ccggctccag atttatcagc
     9001 aataaaccag ccagccggaa gggccgagcg cagaagtggt cctgcaactt tatccgcctc
     9061 catccagtct attaattgtt gccgggaagc tagagtaagt agttcgccag ttaatagttt
     9121 gcgcaacgtt gttgccattg ctacaggcat cgtggtgtca cgctcgtcgt ttggtatggc
     9181 ttcattcagc tccggttccc aacgatcaag gcgagttaca tgatccccca tgttgtgcaa
     9241 aaaagcggtt agctccttcg gtcctccgat cgttgtcaga agtaagttgg ccgcagtgtt
     9301 atcactcatg gttatggcag cactgcataa ttctcttact gtcatgccat ccgtaagatg
     9361 cttttctgtg actggtgagt actcaaccaa gtcattctga gaatagtgta tgcggcgacc
     9421 gagttgctct tgcccggcgt caatacggga taataccgcg ccacatagca gaactttaaa
     9481 agtgctcatc attggaaaac gttcttcggg gcgaaaactc tcaaggatct taccgctgtt
     9541 gagatccagt tcgatgtaac ccactcgtgc acccaactga tcttcagcat cttttacttt
     9601 caccagcgtt tctgggtgag caaaaacagg aaggcaaaat gccgcaaaaa agggaataag
     9661 ggcgacacgg aaatgttgaa tactcatact cttccttttt caatattatt gaagcattta
     9721 tcagggttat tgtctcatga gcggatacat atttgaatgt atttagaaaa ataaacaaat
     9781 aggggttccg cgcacatttc cccgaaaagt gccacctgac gtcgacggat cgggagatct
     9841 cccgatcccc tatggtgcac tctcagtaca atctgctctg atgccg
//
