>Addgene plasmid #41081 | FUW-TetO-Nr5a1 | addgene partial sequence | sequence record 55298 | LNCX 5'-AGCTCGTTTAGTGAACCGTCAGATC-3'
TTTGACCTCCATAGAAGACACCGGGACCGATCCAGCCTCCGCGGCCCCGAATTCGCCCTTTCCAGTGTCC
ACCCTTATCCGGCTGAGAATTCTCCTTCCGTTCAGCGGACGCCGCGGGCATGGACTATTCGTACGACGAG
GACCTGGACGAGCTGTGTCCAGTGTGTGGTGACAAGGTGTCGGGCTACCACTACGGGCTGCTCACGTGCG
AGAGCTGCAAGGGCTTCTTCAAGCGCACAGTCCAGAACAACAAGCATTACACGTGCACCGAGAGTCAGAG
CTGCAAAATCGACAAGACGCAGCGTAAGCGCTGTCCCTTCTGCCGCTTCCAGAAGTGCCTGACGGTGGGC
ATGCGCCTGGAAGCTGTGCGTGCTGATCGAATGCGGGGTGGCCGGAACAAGTTTGGGCCCATGTACAAGA
GAGACCGGGCCTTGAAGCAGCAGAAGAAAGCACAGATTCGGGCCAATGGCTTCAAGCTGGAGACCGGACC
ACCGATGGGGGTGCCCCCGCCACCCCCTCCCCCACCGGACTACATGTTACCCCCTAGCCTGCACGCACCG
GAGCCCAAGGCCCTGGTCTCTGGCCCACCCAGTGGGCCGCTGGGTGACTTTGGAGCCCCATCTCTACCCA
TGGCTGTGCCTGGTCCCCACGGACCTCTGGCTGGCTACCTCTATCCTGCCTTCTCTAACCGCACCATCAA
GTCTGAGTATCCAGAGCCCTATGCCAGCCCCCCACAACAGCCAGGGCCACCCTACAGCTATCCAGAGCCC
TTCTCAGGAGGGCCCAATGTACCAGAGCTCATATTGCAGCTGCTGCAACTAGAGCCAGAGGAGGACCAGG
TGCGCGCTCGCATCGTGGGCTGTCTGCAGGAGCCAGCCAAAAGCCGCTCTGACCAGCCAGCGCC
